Addgene plasmid #131163: pMET17p-CRU313
Purpose: (Empty Backbone) For ScMET17 promoter regulated expression of Cub-R-URA3 fused bait proteins, centromeric ARS plasmid, HIS3 complements the histidine auxotrophy of S. cerevisiae his mutant
Depositing lab: Nils Johnsson. Depositing organization: Universitaet Ulm. Publication: Detecting protein-protein interactions with the Split-Ubiquitin sensor. Dunkler A, Muller J, Johnsson N. Methods Mol Biol. 2012;786:115-30. doi: 10.1007/978-1-61779-292-2_7. PubMed 21938623.
Backbone
  Vector backbone: pRS313
  Backbone manufacturer: Sikorski and Hieter, 1989
  Vector type: Yeast Expression
  Tag / fusion protein: CRU (C terminal on backbone)
Growth in bacteria
  Bacterial resistance: Ampicillin, 100 μg/mL
  Growth temperature: 37°C
  Growth strain: DH5alpha
  Copy number: Low Copy
Gene/Insert
  Gene/Insert name: None
  Tag / fusion protein: CRU (C terminal on backbone)
Terms and licenses: Academic/Nonprofit Terms; Industry Terms: Not Available to Industry
How to cite: pMET17p-CRU313 was a gift from Nils Johnsson (Addgene plasmid # 131163 ; http://n2t.net/addgene:131163 ; RRID:Addgene_131163)
