[The description below was written by a language model from this plasmid's Addgene catalogue record and pLannotate feature annotations shown in this document.]
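Description:
pMET17p-CRU313 is an empty yeast expression backbone derived from the pRS313 shuttle vector, designed for building bait fusions for the split-ubiquitin protein-protein interaction assay in Saccharomyces cerevisiae. In yeast it is maintained as a stable, low-copy plasmid through a CEN6/ARS element and selected through the HIS3 marker, which complements histidine auxotrophy in his3 mutant strains. In E. coli it replicates from a ColE1/pUC-type origin and is selected with ampicillin via the β-lactamase gene. An f1 origin, flanking T7 and T3 promoters and lacZα/lac promoter remnants are carried over from the pBluescript-type framework of the pRS series.

The expression cassette begins with the S. cerevisiae MET17 promoter, which is repressed by methionine, so bait levels can be tuned through the methionine content of the medium. It is followed by a portion of the pBluescript multiple cloning site, where a bait open reading frame is inserted in frame. Downstream lies the CRU module: a ubiquitin fragment corresponding to the C-terminal half (Cub), a short lacI-derived segment and an HA epitope annotated as linker elements, and a URA3 reporter that, per the construct's name, carries an arginine at its junction. The bait is therefore tagged at its C terminus.

In the assay, interaction of the bait with a prey fused to the N-terminal half of ubiquitin reconstitutes a ubiquitin-like fold. Ubiquitin-specific proteases then cleave off R-URA3, whose exposed arginine targets it for rapid degradation by the N-end rule pathway. Interacting pairs thus lose uracil prototrophy and gain resistance to 5-fluoroorotic acid. The record lists no insert, consistent with its use as a cloning backbone.
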