Features (pLannotate 1.2.2; 26 found; start..end, strand, type, name):
    137..186     +  misc_feature   bom (fragment): basis of mobility region from pBR322
    187..267     -  CDS            MRM1 (fragment): MRM1_YEAST - Also known as PET56 From Saccharomyces cerevisiae (strain ATCC 204508 / S288c) (Baker's yeast).
    317..504     +  promoter       HIS3 promoter: S. cerevisiae HIS3
    505..1167    +  CDS            HIS3: imidazoleglycerol-phosphate dehydratase, required for histidine biosynthesis; S. cerevisiae HIS3; yeast auxotrophic marker
   1375..1426    +  misc_feature   bom (fragment): basis of mobility region from pBR322
   1454..1882    -  rep_origin     f1 ori (sequence partly withheld): f1 bacteriophage origin of replication; arrow indicates direction of (+) strand synthesis
   1886..2043    -  CDS            lacZα (fragment): LacZα fragment of β-galactosidase; lacZ fragment
   2046..2064    +  promoter       T7 promoter: promoter for bacteriophage T7 RNA polymerase
   2162..2262    +  ncRNA          tRNA: Accession: RF00005 - tRNA
   2264..2614    +  promoter       MET17 promoter: S. cerevisiae MET17; expression is repressed by methionine; MET15; MET25
   2621..2691    +  misc_feature   MCS (fragment): pBluescript multiple cloning site
   2692..2817    +  CDS            ubiquitin (fragment): Saccharomyces cerevisiae ubiquitin
   2838..2951    +  CDS            lacI (fragment): lac repressor; lacI; The lac repressor binds to the lac operator to inhibit transcription in E. coli. This inhibition can be relieved by adding lactose or isopropyl-β-D-thiogalactopyranoside (IPTG).
   2956..2981    +  CDS            HA (fragment): HA (human influenza hemagglutinin) epitope tag
   2997..3798    +  CDS            URA3 (fragment): orotidine-5'-phosphate decarboxylase, required for uracil biosynthesis; S. cerevisiae URA3; yeast auxotrophic marker, counterselectable with 5-fluoroorotic acid (5-FOA)
   3952..3971    +  misc_feature   MCS (fragment): pBluescript multiple cloning site
   3983..4001    -  promoter       T3 promoter: promoter for bacteriophage T3 RNA polymerase
   4046..4062    -  protein_bind   lac operator: The lac repressor binds to the lac operator to inhibit transcription in E. coli. This inhibition can be relieved by adding lactose or isopropyl-β-D-thiogalactopyranoside (IPTG). lac repressor encoded by lacI
   4070..4100    -  promoter       lac promoter: promoter for the E. coli lac operon
   4115..4136    -  protein_bind   CAP binding site: CAP binding activates transcription in the presence of cAMP. E. coli catabolite activator protein
   4149..4241    -  CDS            lacI (fragment): lac repressor; lacI; The lac repressor binds to the lac operator to inhibit transcription in E. coli. This inhibition can be relieved by adding lactose or isopropyl-β-D-thiogalactopyranoside (IPTG).
   4424..5012    -  rep_origin     ori: high-copy-number ColE1/pMB1/pBR322/pUC origin of replication
   5183..6043    -  CDS            AmpR: β-lactamase; bla; confers resistance to ampicillin, carbenicillin, and related antibiotics
   6044..6148    -  promoter       AmpR promoter: bla
   6178..6681    -  misc_feature   CEN/ARS: S. cerevisiae CEN6 centromere fused to an autonomously replicating sequence
   6756..35      +  CDS            rop (fragment) (across the origin): Rop protein, which maintains plasmids at low copy number; rop
>Addgene plasmid #131163 | pMET17p-CRU313 | addgene full sequence | sequence record 255876 | Addgene NGS Result
TCGCGCGTTTCGGTGATGACGGTGAAAACCTCTGACACATGCAGCTCCCGGAGACGGTCACAGCTTGTCT
GTAAGCGGATGCCGGGAGCAGACAAGCCCGTCAGGGCGCGTCAGCGGGTGTTGGCGGGTGTCGGGGCTGG
CTTAACTATGCGGCATCAGAGCAGATTGTACTGAGAGTGCACCATAAATTCCCGTTTTAAGAGCTTGGTG
AGCGCTAGGAGTCACTGCCAGGTATCGTTTGAACACGGCATTAGTCAGGGAAGTCATAACACAGTCCTTT
CCCGCAATTTTCTTTTTCTATTACTCTTGGCCTCCTCTAGTACACTCTATATTTTTTTATGCCTCGGTAA
TGATTTTCATTTTTTTTTTTCCACCTAGCGGATGACTCTTTTTTTTTCTTAGCGATTGGCATTATCACAT
AATGAATTATACATTATATAAAGTAATGTGATTTCTTCGAAGAATATACTAAAAAATGAGCAGGCAAGAT
AAACGAAGGCAAAGATGACAGAGCAGAAAGCCCTAGTAAAGCGTATTACAAATGAAACCAAGATTCAGAT
TGCGATCTCTTTAAAGGGTGGTCCCCTAGCGATAGAGCACTCGATCTTCCCAGAAAAAGAGGCAGAAGCA
GTAGCAGAACAGGCCACACAATCGCAAGTGATTAACGTCCACACAGGTATAGGGTTTCTGGACCATATGA
TACATGCTCTGGCCAAGCATTCCGGCTGGTCGCTAATCGTTGAGTGCATTGGTGACTTACACATAGACGA
CCATCACACCACTGAAGACTGCGGGATTGCTCTCGGTCAAGCTTTTAAAGAGGCCCTAGGGGCCGTGCGT
GGAGTAAAAAGGTTTGGATCAGGATTTGCGCCTTTGGATGAGGCACTTTCCAGAGCGGTGGTAGATCTTT
CGAACAGGCCGTACGCAGTTGTCGAACTTGGTTTGCAAAGGGAGAAAGTAGGAGATCTCTCTTGCGAGAT
GATCCCGCATTTTCTTGAAAGCTTTGCAGAGGCTAGCAGAATTACCCTCCACGTTGATTGTCTGCGAGGC
AAGAATGATCATCACCGTAGTGAGAGTGCGTTCAAGGCTCTTGCGGTTGCCATAAGAGAAGCCACCTCGC
CCAATGGTACCAACGATGTTCCCTCCACCAAAGGTGTTCTTATGTAGTGACACCGATTATTTAAAGCTGC
AGCATACGATATATATACATGTGTATATATGTATACCTATGAATGTCAGTAAGTATGTATACGAACAGTA
TGATACTGAAGATGACAAGGTAATGCATCATTCTATACGTGTCATTCTGAACGAGGCGCGCTTTCCTTTT
TTCTTTTTGCTTTTTCTTTTTTTTTCTCTTGAACTCGACGGATCTATGCGGTGTGAAATACCGCACAGAT
GCGTAAGGAGAAAATACCGCATCAGGAAATTGTAAGCGTTAATATTTTGTTAAAATTCGCGTTAAATTTT
TGTTAAATCAGCTCATTTTTTAACCAATAGGCCGAAATCGGCAAAATCCCTTATAAATCAAAAGAATAGA
CCGAGATAGGGT
[37 nt withheld, positions 1553-1589]
AAAGAACGTGGACTCCAACGTCAAAGG
[49 nt withheld, positions 1617-1665]
T
[91 nt withheld, positions 1667-1757]
G
[124 nt withheld, positions 1759-1882]
CCATTCGCCATTCAGGCTGCGCAACTGTTGGGAAGGGCGATCGGTGCGGGCCTCTTCGCTATTACGCCAG
CTGGCGAAAGGGGGATGTGCTGCAAGGCGATTAAGTTGGGTAACGCCAGGGTTTTCCCAGTCACGACGTT
GTAAAACGACGGCCAGTGAATTGTAATACGACTCACTATAGGGCGAATTGGAGCTCCCGCGGTTTCGCCA
TTTCTTGAATGTATTTAAAGATATTTAATGCTATAATAGACATTTAAATCCAATTCTTCCAACATACAAT
GGGAGTTTGGCCGAGTGGTTTAAGGCGTCAGATTTAGGTGGATTTAACCTCTAAAATCTCTGATATCTTC
GGATGCAAGGGTTCGAATCCCTTAGCTCTCATTATTTTTTGCTTTTTCTCTTGAGGTCACATGATCGCAA
AATGGCAAATGGCACGTGAAGCTGTCGATATTGGGGAACTGTGGTGGTTGGCAAATGACTAATTAAGTTA
GTCAAGGCGCCATCCTCATGAAAACTGTGTAACATAATAACCGAAGTGTCGAAAAGGTGGCACCTTGTCC
AATTGAACACGCTCGATGAAAAAAATAAGATATATATAAGGTTAAGTAAAGCGTCTGTTAGAAAGGAAGT
TTTTCCTTTTTCTTGCTCTCTTGTCTTTTCATCTACTATTTCCTTCGTGTAATACAGGGTCGTCAGATAC
ATAGATACAATTCTATTACCCCCATCCATACATCTAGACGGCCGCTCTAGAACTAGTGGATCCCCCGGGC
TGCAGGAATTCGATATCAAGCTTATCGATACCGTCGACCGGTATCCCTCCAGATCAACAAAGATTGATCT
TTGCCGGTAAGCAGCTAGAAGACGGTAGAACGCTGTCTGATTACAACATTCAGAAGGAGTCCACCTTACA
TCTTGTGCTAAGGCTAAGAGGTGGTAGGCACGGATCCGGAGCTTGGCTGTTGCCCGTCTCACTGGTGAAA
AGAAAAACCACCCTGGCGCCCAATACGCAAACCGCCTCTCCCCGCGCGTTGGCCGATTCATTAATGCAGC
TGGCACGACAGGTTTCCCGTGGCTACCCATACGACGTCCCAGATTACGCCGCTTTCCTTGGCCAGTCGAA
AGCTACATATAAGGAACGTGCTGCTACTCATCCTAGTCCTGTTGCTGCCAAGCTATTTAATATCATGCAC
GAAAAGCAAACAAACTTGTGTGCTTCATTGGATGTTCGTACCACCAAGGAATTACTGGAGTTAGTTGAAG
CATTAGGTCCCAAAATTTGTTTACTAAAAACACATGTGGATATCTTGACTGATTTTTCCATGGAGGGCAC
AGTTAAGCCGCTAAAGGCATTATCCGCCAAGTACAATTTTTTACTCTTCGAAGACAGAAAATTTGCTGAC
ATTGGTAATACAGTCAAATTGCAGTACTCTGCGGGTGTATACAGAATAGCAGAATGGGCAGACATTACGA
ATGCACACGGTGTGGTGGGCCCAGGTATTGTTAGCGGTTTGAAGCAGGCGGCAGAAGAAGTAACAAAGGA
ACCTAGAGGCCTTTTGATGTTAGCAGAATTGTCATGCAAGGGCTCCCTATCTACTGGAGAATATACTAAG
GGTACTGTTGACATTGCGAAGAGCGACAAAGATTTTGTTATCGGCTTTATTGCTCAAAGAGACATGGGTG
GAAGAGATGAAGGTTACGATTGGTTGATTATGACACCCGGTGTGGGTTTAGATGACAAGGGAGACGCATT
GGGTCAACAGTATAGAACCGTGGATGATGTGGTCTCTACAGGATCTGACATTATTATTGTTGGAAGAGGA
CTATTTGCAAAGGGAAGGGATGCTAAGGTAGAGGGTGAACGTTACAGAAAAGCAGGCTGGGAAGCATATT
TGAGAAGATGCGGCCAGCAAAACTAAAAAACTGTATTATAAGTAAATGCATGTATACTAAACTCACAAAT
TAGAGCTTCAATTTAATTATATCAGTTATTACCCGGGAATCTCGGTCGTAATGATTTTTATAATGACGAA
AAAAAAAAAATTGGAAAGAAAAAGCTTATCGCGATACCGTCGAGGGGGGGCCCGGTACCAGCTTTTGTTC
CCTTTAGTGAGGGTTAATTTCGAGCTTGGCGTAATCATGGTCATAGCTGTTTCCTGTGTGAAATTGTTAT
CCGCTCACAATTCCACACAACATACGAGCCGGAAGCATAAAGTGTAAAGCCTGGGGTGCCTAATGAGTGA
GCTAACTCACATTAATTGCGTTGCGCTCACTGCCCGCTTTCCAGTCGGGAAACCTGTCGTGCCAGCTGCA
TTAATGAATCGGCCAACGCGCGGGGAGAGGCGGTTTGCGTATTGGGCGCTCTTCCGCTTCCTCGCTCACT
GACTCGCTGCGCTCGGTCGTTCGGCTGCGGCGAGCGGTATCAGCTCACTCAAAGGCGGTAATACGGTTAT
CCACAGAATCAGGGGATAACGCAGGAAAGAACATGTGAGCAAAAGGCCAGCAAAAGGCCAGGAACCGTAA
AAAGGCCGCGTTGCTGGCGTTTTTCCATAGGCTCCGCCCCCCTGACGAGCATCACAAAAATCGACGCTCA
AGTCAGAGGTGGCGAAACCCGACAGGACTATAAAGATACCAGGCGTTTCCCCCTGGAAGCTCCCTCGTGC
GCTCTCCTGTTCCGACCCTGCCGCTTACCGGATACCTGTCCGCCTTTCTCCCTTCGGGAAGCGTGGCGCT
TTCTCATAGCTCACGCTGTAGGTATCTCAGTTCGGTGTAGGTCGTTCGCTCCAAGCTGGGCTGTGTGCAC
GAACCCCCCGTTCAGCCCGACCGCTGCGCCTTATCCGGTAACTATCGTCTTGAGTCCAACCCGGTAAGAC
ACGACTTATCGCCACTGGCAGCAGCCACTGGTAACAGGATTAGCAGAGCGAGGTATGTAGGCGGTGCTAC
AGAGTTCTTGAAGTGGTGGCCTAACTACGGCTACACTAGAAGAACAGTATTTGGTATCTGCGCTCTGCTG
AAGCCAGTTACCTTCGGAAAAAGAGTTGGTAGCTCTTGATCCGGCAAACAAACCACCGCTGGTAGCGGTG
GTTTTTTTGTTTGCAAGCAGCAGATTACGCGCAGAAAAAAAGGATCTCAAGAAGATCCTTTGATCTTTTC
TACGGGGTCTGACGCTCAGTGGAACGAAAACTCACGTTAAGGGATTTTGGTCATGAGATTATCAAAAAGG
ATCTTCACCTAGATCCTTTTAAATTAAAAATGAAGTTTTAAATCAATCTAAAGTATATATGAGTAAACTT
GGTCTGACAGTTACCAATGCTTAATCAGTGAGGCACCTATCTCAGCGATCTGTCTATTTCGTTCATCCAT
AGTTGCCTGACTCCCCGTCGTGTAGATAACTACGATACGGGAGGGCTTACCATCTGGCCCCAGTGCTGCA
ATGATACCGCGAGACCCACGCTCACCGGCTCCAGATTTATCAGCAATAAACCAGCCAGCCGGAAGGGCCG
AGCGCAGAAGTGGTCCTGCAACTTTATCCGCCTCCATCCAGTCTATTAATTGTTGCCGGGAAGCTAGAGT
AAGTAGTTCGCCAGTTAATAGTTTGCGCAACGTTGTTGCCATTGCTACAGGCATCGTGGTGTCACGCTCG
TCGTTTGGTATGGCTTCATTCAGCTCCGGTTCCCAACGATCAAGGCGAGTTACATGATCCCCCATGTTGT
GCAAAAAAGCGGTTAGCTCCTTCGGTCCTCCGATCGTTGTCAGAAGTAAGTTGGCCGCAGTGTTATCACT
CATGGTTATGGCAGCACTGCATAATTCTCTTACTGTCATGCCATCCGTAAGATGCTTTTCTGTGACTGGT
GAGTACTCAACCAAGTCATTCTGAGAATAGTGTATGCGGCGACCGAGTTGCTCTTGCCCGGCGTCAATAC
GGGATAATACCGCGCCACATAGCAGAACTTTAAAAGTGCTCATCATTGGAAAACGTTCTTCGGGGCGAAA
ACTCTCAAGGATCTTACCGCTGTTGAGATCCAGTTCGATGTAACCCACTCGTGCACCCAACTGATCTTCA
GCATCTTTTACTTTCACCAGCGTTTCTGGGTGAGCAAAAACAGGAAGGCAAAATGCCGCAAAAAAGGGAA
TAAGGGCGACACGGAAATGTTGAATACTCATACTCTTCCTTTTTCAATATTATTGAAGCATTTATCAGGG
TTATTGTCTCATGAGCGGATACATATTTGAATGTATTTAGAAAAATAAACAAATAGGGGTTCCGCGCACA
TTTCCCCGAAAAGTGCCACCTGACGGATCGCTTGCCTGTAACTTACACGCGCCTCGTATCTTTTAATGAT
GGAATAATTTGGGAATTTACTCTGTGTTTATTTATTTTTATGTTTTGTATTTGGATTTTAGAAAGTAAAT
AAAGAAGGTAGAAGAGTTACGGAATGAAGAAAAAAAAATAAACAAAGGTTTAAAAAATTTCAACAAAAAG
CGTACTTTACATATATATTTATTAGACAAGAAAAGCAGATTAAATAGATATACATTCGATTAACGATAAG
TAAAATGTAAAATCACAGGATTTTCGTGTGTGGTCTTCTACACAGACAAGATGAAACAATTCGGCATTAA
TACCTGAGAGCAGGAAGAGCAAGATAAAAGGTAGTATTTGTTGGCGATCCCCCTAGAGTCTTTTACATCT
TCGGAAAACAAAAACTATTTTTTCTTTAATTTCTTTTTTTACTTTCTATTTTTAATTTATATATTTATAT
TAAAAAATTTAAATTATAATTATTTTTATAGCACGTGATGAAAAGGACCCTAAGAAACCATTATTATCAT
GACATTAACCTATAAAAATAGGCGTATCACGAGGCCCTTTCGTC
